Addgene plasmid #76852: TTN gRNA (BRDN0001148405)
Purpose: 3rd generation lentiviral gRNA plasmid targeting human TTN
Depositing lab: John Doench & David Root. Depositing organization: Broad Institute. Publication: Optimized sgRNA design to maximize activity and minimize off-target effects of CRISPR-Cas9. Doench JG, Fusi N, Sullender M, Hegde M, Vaimberg EW, Donovan KF, Smith I, Tothova Z, Wilen C, Orchard R, Virgin HW, Listgarten J, Root DE. Nat Biotechnol. 2016 Jan 18. doi: 10.1038/nbt.3437. PubMed 26780180.
Backbone
  Vector backbone: lentiGuide-Puro
  Backbone manufacturer: Zhang Lab (Addgene plasmid # 52963)
  Vector type: Mammalian Expression, Lentiviral, CRISPR
  Selectable markers: Puromycin
Growth in bacteria
  Bacterial resistance: Ampicillin, 100 μg/mL
  Growth temperature: 37°C
  Growth strain: DH5alpha
  Copy number: High Copy
Gene/Insert
  Gene/Insert name: TTN (alt names: TTN; NM_001256850.1)
  gRNA/shRNA sequence: GTCCTTGTAGGATAGCAATG
  Species: H. sapiens (human)
  Entrez Gene: TTN (a.k.a. CMD1G, CMH9, CMPD4, CMYO5, CMYP5, EOMFC, HMERF, LGMD2J, LGMDR10, MYLK5, SALMY, TMD)
  Promoter: hU6
  Cloning method: Unknown
  Sequencing primers: 5′ U6-F; 3′ pS2-R
Terms and licenses: Academic/Nonprofit Terms; Industry Terms: Not Available to Industry
Depositor comments: The gRNA was designed to target the following Genbank reference sequence(s): NM_001256850.1,NM_001267550.2,NM_003319.4,NM_133378.4,NM_133379.4,NM_133432.3,NM_133437.4. Note that this plasmid does NOT contain Cas9. It should be used in conjunction with lentiCas9-Blast (Addgene #52962) or otherwise with cell lines already expressing Cas9. Browse the full kinome gRNA library at http://www.addgene.org/pooled-library/broadgpp-human-kinome/ or visit http://www.broadinstitute.org/rnai/public/ for detailed protocols and information.
How to cite: TTN gRNA (BRDN0001148405) was a gift from John Doench & David Root (Addgene plasmid # 76852 ; http://n2t.net/addgene:76852 ; RRID:Addgene_76852)
