[The description below was written by a language model from this plasmid's Addgene catalogue record and pLannotate feature annotations shown in this document.]
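Description:
TTN gRNA (BRDN0001148405) is a third-generation lentiviral guide RNA plasmid built on the lentiGuide-Puro backbone and designed to direct Streptococcus pyogenes Cas9 to the human titin gene (TTN). The assembled sequence is about 8.3 kb. In bacteria it is maintained at high copy from a ColE1/pUC-type origin and selected with ampicillin through the β-lactamase gene. An f1 origin, an SV40 origin, and remnants of lac and phage promoter sequences are carried over from the backbone.

The lentiviral transfer cassette begins with an RSV promoter fused to a truncated HIV-1 5' LTR, which makes genomic RNA production independent of Tat. This is followed by the Ψ packaging signal with a partial gag sequence and the Rev response element. The cassette ends in a self-inactivating ΔU3 3' LTR. Within it, a human U6 RNA polymerase III promoter drives the TTN-specific spacer joined to the Cas9 gRNA scaffold, followed by a cPPT/CTS element that aids nuclear import of the viral genome. A separate EF-1α promoter, including its intron A, expresses puromycin N-acetyltransferase for selection of transduced mammalian cells, with a WPRE downstream to enhance transcript expression.

The plasmid does not encode Cas9, so it is meant to be paired with a separate Cas9 lentiviral vector or used in cells that already express the nuclease. The guide was designed against several TTN reference transcripts and belongs to a human kinome gRNA collection associated with work on optimized sgRNA design. Its typical use is CRISPR knockout of TTN in human cells.
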