Features (pLannotate 1.2.2; 29 found; start..end, strand, type, name):
     14..80      +  CDS            small t antigen (fragment): SV40 (simian virus 40) small t antigen
    106..317     +  promoter       EF-1α core promoter: core promoter for human elongation factor EF-1α
    318..1256    +  intron         EF-1α intron A: intron upstream of the start codon of human EF-1α
   1278..1877    +  CDS            PuroR (fragment): puromycin N-acetyltransferase; pac from Streptomyces; confers resistance to puromycin
   1893..2481    +  misc_feature   WPRE: woodchuck hepatitis virus posttranscriptional regulatory element
   2532..2551    +  misc_feature   cPPT/CTS (fragment): central polypurine tract and central termination sequence of HIV-1
   2553..2786    +  LTR            3' LTR (ΔU3): self-inactivating 3' long terminal repeat (LTR) from HIV-1
   2864..2985    +  polyA_signal   SV40 poly(A) signal: SV40 polyadenylation signal
   3025..3160    +  rep_origin     SV40 ori: SV40 origin of replication
   3181..3199    -  promoter       T7 promoter: promoter for bacteriophage T7 RNA polymerase
   3207..3362    +  CDS            lacZα (fragment): LacZα fragment of β-galactosidase; lacZ fragment
   3367..3795    +  rep_origin     f1 ori (sequence partly withheld): f1 bacteriophage origin of replication; arrow indicates direction of (+) strand synthesis
   3848..3952    +  promoter       AmpR promoter: bla
   3953..4813    +  CDS            AmpR: β-lactamase; bla; confers resistance to ampicillin, carbenicillin, and related antibiotics
   4984..5572    +  rep_origin     ori: high-copy-number ColE1/pMB1/pBR322/pUC origin of replication
   5755..5847    +  CDS            lacI (fragment): lac repressor; lacI; The lac repressor binds to the lac operator to inhibit transcription in E. coli. This inhibition can be relieved by adding lactose or isopropyl-β-D-thiogalactopyranoside (IPTG).
   5860..5881    +  protein_bind   CAP binding site: CAP binding activates transcription in the presence of cAMP. E. coli catabolite activator protein
   5896..5926    +  promoter       lac promoter: promoter for the E. coli lac operon
   5934..5950    +  protein_bind   lac operator: The lac repressor binds to the lac operator to inhibit transcription in E. coli. This inhibition can be relieved by adding lactose or isopropyl-β-D-thiogalactopyranoside (IPTG). lac repressor encoded by lacI
   5995..6013    +  promoter       T3 promoter: promoter for bacteriophage T3 RNA polymerase
   6041..6267    +  promoter       RSV promoter: Rous sarcoma virus enhancer/promoter
   6268..6448    +  LTR            5' LTR (truncated): truncated 5' long terminal repeat (LTR) from HIV-1
   6495..6620    +  misc_feature   HIV-1 Ψ: packaging signal of human immunodeficiency virus type 1
   6604..6967    +  CDS            HIV-1 gag (fragment): gag protein from human immunodeficiency virus 1; gag
   7113..7346    +  misc_feature   RRE: The Rev response element (RRE) of HIV-1 allows for Rev-dependent mRNA export from the nucleus to the cytoplasm.
   7723..7749    +  CDS            Rev (fragment): human immunodeficiency virus 1 (HIV-1) Rev protein; rev; enhances nuclear export of unspliced and incompletely spliced viral mRNAs
   7753..7993    +  promoter       U6 promoter: RNA polymerase III promoter for human U6 snRNA
   8023..8098    +  misc_RNA       gRNA scaffold: guide RNA scaffold for the Streptococcus pyogenes CRISPR/Cas9 system
   8154..8271    +  misc_feature   cPPT/CTS: central polypurine tract and central termination sequence of HIV-1
>Addgene plasmid #76852 | TTN gRNA (BRDN0001148405) | addgene full sequence | sequence record 186632 | Addgene Assembled Sequence
CCCGGGTGCAAAGATGGATAAAGTTTTAAACAGAGAGGAATCTTTGCAGCTAATGGACCTTCTAGGTCTT
GAAAGGAGTGGGAATTGGCTCCGGTGCCCGTCAGTGGGCAGAGCGCACATCGCCCACAGTCCCCGAGAAG
TTGGGGGGAGGGGTCGGCAATTGATCCGGTGCCTAGAGAAGGTGGCGCGGGGTAAACTGGGAAAGTGATG
TCGTGTACTGGCTCCGCCTTTTTCCCGAGGGTGGGGGAGAACCGTATATAAGTGCAGTAGTCGCCGTGAA
CGTTCTTTTTCGCAACGGGTTTGCCGCCAGAACACAGGTAAGTGCCGTGTGTGGTTCCCGCGGGCCTGGC
CTCTTTACGGGTTATGGCCCTTGCGTGCCTTGAATTACTTCCACCTGGCTGCAGTACGTGATTCTTGATC
CCGAGCTTCGGGTTGGAAGTGGGTGGGAGAGTTCGAGGCCTTGCGCTTAAGGAGCCCCTTCGCCTCGTGC
TTGAGTTGAGGCCTGGCCTGGGCGCTGGGGCCGCCGCGTGCGAATCTGGTGGCACCTTCGCGCCTGTCTC
GCTGCTTTCGATAAGTCTCTAGCCATTTAAAATTTTTGATGACCTGCTGCGACGCTTTTTTTCTGGCAAG
ATAGTCTTGTAAATGCGGGCCAAGATCTGCACACTGGTATTTCGGTTTTTGGGGCCGCGGGCGGCGACGG
GGCCCGTGCGTCCCAGCGCACATGTTCGGCGAGGCGGGGCCTGCGAGCGCGGCCACCGAGAATCGGACGG
GGGTAGTCTCAAGCTGGCCGGCCTGCTCTGGTGCCTGGCCTCGCGCCGCCGTGTATCGCCCCGCCCTGGG
CGGCAAGGCTGGCCCGGTCGGCACCAGTTGCGTGAGCGGAAAGATGGCCGCTTCCCGGCCCTGCTGCAGG
GAGCTCAAAATGGAGGACGCGGCGCTCGGGAGAGCGGGCGGGTGAGTCACCCACACAAAGGAAAAGGGCC
TTTCCGTCCTCAGCCGTCGCTTCATGTGACTCCACGGAGTACCGGGCGCCGTCCAGGCACCTCGATTAGT
TCTCGAGCTTTTGGAGTACGTCGTCTTTAGGTTGGGGGGAGGGGTTTTATGCGATGGAGTTTCCCCACAC
TGAGTGGGTGGAGACTGAAGTTAGGCCAGCTTGGCACTTGATGTAATTCTCCTTGGAATTTGCCCTTTTT
GAGTTTGGATCTTGGTTCATTCTCAAGCCTCAGACAGTGGTTCAAAGTTTTTTTCTTCCATTTCAGGTGT
CGTGACGTACGGCCACCATGACCGAGTACAAGCCCACGGTGCGCCTCGCCACCCGCGACGACGTCCCCAG
GGCCGTACGCACCCTCGCCGCCGCGTTCGCCGACTACCCCGCCACGCGCCACACCGTCGATCCGGACCGC
CACATCGAGCGGGTCACCGAGCTGCAAGAACTCTTCCTCACGCGCGTCGGGCTCGACATCGGCAAGGTGT
GGGTCGCGGACGACGGCGCCGCCGTGGCGGTCTGGACCACGCCGGAGAGCGTCGAAGCGGGGGCGGTGTT
CGCCGAGATCGGCCCGCGCATGGCCGAGTTGAGCGGTTCCCGGCTGGCCGCGCAGCAACAGATGGAAGGC
CTCCTGGCGCCGCACCGGCCCAAGGAGCCCGCGTGGTTCCTGGCCACCGTCGGAGTCTCGCCCGACCACC
AGGGCAAGGGTCTGGGCAGCGCCGTCGTGCTCCCCGGAGTGGAGGCGGCCGAGCGCGCCGGGGTGCCCGC
CTTCCTGGAGACCTCCGCGCCCCGCAACCTCCCCTTCTACGAGCGGCTCGGCTTCACCGTCACCGCCGAC
GTCGAGGTGCCCGAAGGACCGCGCACCTGGTGCATGACCCGCAAGCCCGGTGCCTGAACGCGTTAAGTCG
ACAATCAACCTCTGGATTACAAAATTTGTGAAAGATTGACTGGTATTCTTAACTATGTTGCTCCTTTTAC
GCTATGTGGATACGCTGCTTTAATGCCTTTGTATCATGCTATTGCTTCCCGTATGGCTTTCATTTTCTCC
TCCTTGTATAAATCCTGGTTGCTGTCTCTTTATGAGGAGTTGTGGCCCGTTGTCAGGCAACGTGGCGTGG
TGTGCACTGTGTTTGCTGACGCAACCCCCACTGGTTGGGGCATTGCCACCACCTGTCAGCTCCTTTCCGG
GACTTTCGCTTTCCCCCTCCCTATTGCCACGGCGGAACTCATCGCCGCCTGCCTTGCCCGCTGCTGGACA
GGGGCTCGGCTGTTGGGCACTGACAATTCCGTGGTGTTGTCGGGGAAATCATCGTCCTTTCCTTGGCTGC
TCGCCTGTGTTGCCACCTGGATTCTGCGCGGGACGTCCTTCTGCTACGTCCCTTCGGCCCTCAATCCAGC
GGACCTTCCTTCCCGCGGCCTGCTGCCGGCTCTGCGGCCTCTTCCGCGTCTTCGCCTTCGCCCTCAGACG
AGTCGGATCTCCCTTTGGGCCGCCTCCCCGCGTCGACTTTAAGACCAATGACTTACAAGGCAGCTGTAGA
TCTTAGCCACTTTTTAAAAGAAAAGGGGGGACTGGAAGGGCTAATTCACTCCCAACGAAGACAAGATCTG
CTTTTTGCTTGTACTGGGTCTCTCTGGTTAGACCAGATCTGAGCCTGGGAGCTCTCTGGCTAACTAGGGA
ACCCACTGCTTAAGCCTCAATAAAGCTTGCCTTGAGTGCTTCAAGTAGTGTGTGCCCGTCTGTTGTGTGA
CTCTGGTAACTAGAGATCCCTCAGACCCTTTTAGTCAGTGTGGAAAATCTCTAGCAGTACGTATAGTAGT
TCATGTCATCTTATTATTCAGTATTTATAACTTGCAAAGAAATGAATATCAGAGAGTGAGAGGAACTTGT
TTATTGCAGCTTATAATGGTTACAAATAAAGCAATAGCATCACAAATTTCACAAATAAAGCATTTTTTTC
ACTGCATTCTAGTTGTGGTTTGTCCAAACTCATCAATGTATCTTATCATGTCTGGCTCTAGCTATCCCGC
CCCTAACTCCGCCCATCCCGCCCCTAACTCCGCCCAGTTCCGCCCATTCTCCGCCCCATGGCTGACTAAT
TTTTTTTATTTATGCAGAGGCCGAGGCCGCCTCGGCCTCTGAGCTATTCCAGAAGTAGTGAGGAGGCTTT
TTTGGAGGCCTAGGGACGTACCCAATTCGCCCTATAGTGAGTCGTATTACGCGCGCTCACTGGCCGTCGT
TTTACAACGTCGTGACTGGGAAAACCCTGGCGTTACCCAACTTAATCGCCTTGCAGCACATCCCCCTTTC
GCCAGCTGGCGTAATAGCGAAGAGGCCCGCACCGATCGCCCTTCCCAACAGTTGCGCAGCCTGAATGGCG
AATGGG
[124 nt withheld, positions 3367-3490]
C
[91 nt withheld, positions 3492-3582]
A
[49 nt withheld, positions 3584-3632]
CCTTTGACGTTGGAGTCCACGTTCTTT
[37 nt withheld, positions 3660-3696]
ACCCTATCTCGGTCTATTCTTTTGATTTATAAGGGATTTTGCCGATTTCGGCCTATTGGTTAAAAAATGA
GCTGATTTAACAAAAATTTAACGCGAATTTTAACAAAATATTAACGCTTACAATTTAGGTGGCACTTTTC
GGGGAAATGTGCGCGGAACCCCTATTTGTTTATTTTTCTAAATACATTCAAATATGTATCCGCTCATGAG
ACAATAACCCTGATAAATGCTTCAATAATATTGAAAAAGGAAGAGTATGAGTATTCAACATTTCCGTGTC
GCCCTTATTCCCTTTTTTGCGGCATTTTGCCTTCCTGTTTTTGCTCACCCAGAAACGCTGGTGAAAGTAA
AAGATGCTGAAGATCAGTTGGGTGCACGAGTGGGTTACATCGAACTGGATCTCAACAGCGGTAAGATCCT
TGAGAGTTTTCGCCCCGAAGAACGTTTTCCAATGATGAGCACTTTTAAAGTTCTGCTATGTGGCGCGGTA
TTATCCCGTATTGACGCCGGGCAAGAGCAACTCGGTCGCCGCATACACTATTCTCAGAATGACTTGGTTG
AGTACTCACCAGTCACAGAAAAGCATCTTACGGATGGCATGACAGTAAGAGAATTATGCAGTGCTGCCAT
AACCATGAGTGATAACACTGCGGCCAACTTACTTCTGACAACGATCGGAGGACCGAAGGAGCTAACCGCT
TTTTTGCACAACATGGGGGATCATGTAACTCGCCTTGATCGTTGGGAACCGGAGCTGAATGAAGCCATAC
CAAACGACGAGCGTGACACCACGATGCCTGTAGCAATGGCAACAACGTTGCGCAAACTATTAACTGGCGA
ACTACTTACTCTAGCTTCCCGGCAACAATTAATAGACTGGATGGAGGCGGATAAAGTTGCAGGACCACTT
CTGCGCTCGGCCCTTCCGGCTGGCTGGTTTATTGCTGATAAATCTGGAGCCGGTGAGCGTGGGTCTCGCG
GTATCATTGCAGCACTGGGGCCAGATGGTAAGCCCTCCCGTATCGTAGTTATCTACACGACGGGGAGTCA
GGCAACTATGGATGAACGAAATAGACAGATCGCTGAGATAGGTGCCTCACTGATTAAGCATTGGTAACTG
TCAGACCAAGTTTACTCATATATACTTTAGATTGATTTAAAACTTCATTTTTAATTTAAAAGGATCTAGG
TGAAGATCCTTTTTGATAATCTCATGACCAAAATCCCTTAACGTGAGTTTTCGTTCCACTGAGCGTCAGA
CCCCGTAGAAAAGATCAAAGGATCTTCTTGAGATCCTTTTTTTCTGCGCGTAATCTGCTGCTTGCAAACA
AAAAAACCACCGCTACCAGCGGTGGTTTGTTTGCCGGATCAAGAGCTACCAACTCTTTTTCCGAAGGTAA
CTGGCTTCAGCAGAGCGCAGATACCAAATACTGTTCTTCTAGTGTAGCCGTAGTTAGGCCACCACTTCAA
GAACTCTGTAGCACCGCCTACATACCTCGCTCTGCTAATCCTGTTACCAGTGGCTGCTGCCAGTGGCGAT
AAGTCGTGTCTTACCGGGTTGGACTCAAGACGATAGTTACCGGATAAGGCGCAGCGGTCGGGCTGAACGG
GGGGTTCGTGCACACAGCCCAGCTTGGAGCGAACGACCTACACCGAACTGAGATACCTACAGCGTGAGCT
ATGAGAAAGCGCCACGCTTCCCGAAGGGAGAAAGGCGGACAGGTATCCGGTAAGCGGCAGGGTCGGAACA
GGAGAGCGCACGAGGGAGCTTCCAGGGGGAAACGCCTGGTATCTTTATAGTCCTGTCGGGTTTCGCCACC
TCTGACTTGAGCGTCGATTTTTGTGATGCTCGTCAGGGGGGCGGAGCCTATGGAAAAACGCCAGCAACGC
GGCCTTTTTACGGTTCCTGGCCTTTTGCTGGCCTTTTGCTCACATGTTCTTTCCTGCGTTATCCCCTGAT
TCTGTGGATAACCGTATTACCGCCTTTGAGTGAGCTGATACCGCTCGCCGCAGCCGAACGACCGAGCGCA
GCGAGTCAGTGAGCGAGGAAGCGGAAGAGCGCCCAATACGCAAACCGCCTCTCCCCGCGCGTTGGCCGAT
TCATTAATGCAGCTGGCACGACAGGTTTCCCGACTGGAAAGCGGGCAGTGAGCGCAACGCAATTAATGTG
AGTTAGCTCACTCATTAGGCACCCCAGGCTTTACACTTTATGCTTCCGGCTCGTATGTTGTGTGGAATTG
TGAGCGGATAACAATTTCACACAGGAAACAGCTATGACCATGATTACGCCAAGCGCGCAATTAACCCTCA
CTAAAGGGAACAAAAGCTGGAGCTGCAAGCTTAATGTAGTCTTATGCAATACTCTTGTAGTCTTGCAACA
TGGTAACGATGAGTTAGCAACATGCCTTACAAGGAGAGAAAAAGCACCGTGCATGCCGATTGGTGGAAGT
AAGGTGGTACGATCGTGCCTTATTAGGAAGGCAACAGACGGGTCTGACATGGATTGGACGAACCACTGAA
TTGCCGCATTGCAGAGATATTGTATTTAAGTGCCTAGCTCGATACATAAACGGGTCTCTCTGGTTAGACC
AGATCTGAGCCTGGGAGCTCTCTGGCTAACTAGGGAACCCACTGCTTAAGCCTCAATAAAGCTTGCCTTG
AGTGCTTCAAGTAGTGTGTGCCCGTCTGTTGTGTGACTCTGGTAACTAGAGATCCCTCAGACCCTTTTAG
TCAGTGTGGAAAATCTCTAGCAGTGGCGCCCGAACAGGGACTTGAAAGCGAAAGGGAAACCAGAGGAGCT
CTCTCGACGCAGGACTCGGCTTGCTGAAGCGCGCACGGCAAGAGGCGAGGGGCGGCGACTGGTGAGTACG
CCAAAAATTTTGACTAGCGGAGGCTAGAAGGAGAGAGATGGGTGCGAGAGCGTCAGTATTAAGCGGGGGA
GAATTAGATCGCGATGGGAAAAAATTCGGTTAAGGCCAGGGGGAAAGAAAAAATATAAATTAAAACATAT
AGTATGGGCAAGCAGGGAGCTAGAACGATTCGCAGTTAATCCTGGCCTGTTAGAAACATCAGAAGGCTGT
AGACAAATACTGGGACAGCTACAACCATCCCTTCAGACAGGATCAGAAGAACTTAGATCATTATATAATA
CAGTAGCAACCCTCTATTGTGTGCATCAAAGGATAGAGATAAAAGACACCAAGGAAGCTTTAGACAAGAT
AGAGGAAGAGCAAAACAAAAGTAAGACCACCGCACAGCAAGCGGCCGCTGATCTTCAGACCTGGAGGAGG
AGATATGAGGGACAATTGGAGAAGTGAATTATATAAATATAAAGTAGTAAAAATTGAACCATTAGGAGTA
GCACCCACCAAGGCAAAGAGAAGAGTGGTGCAGAGAGAAAAAAGAGCAGTGGGAATAGGAGCTTTGTTCC
TTGGGTTCTTGGGAGCAGCAGGAAGCACTATGGGCGCAGCGTCAATGACGCTGACGGTACAGGCCAGACA
ATTATTGTCTGGTATAGTGCAGCAGCAGAACAATTTGCTGAGGGCTATTGAGGCGCAACAGCATCTGTTG
CAACTCACAGTCTGGGGCATCAAGCAGCTCCAGGCAAGAATCCTGGCTGTGGAAAGATACCTAAAGGATC
AACAGCTCCTGGGGATTTGGGGTTGCTCTGGAAAACTCATTTGCACCACTGCTGTGCCTTGGAATGCTAG
TTGGAGTAATAAATCTCTGGAACAGATTTGGAATCACACGACCTGGATGGAGTGGGACAGAGAAATTAAC
AATTACACAAGCTTAATACACTCCTTAATTGAAGAATCGCAAAACCAGCAAGAAAAGAATGAACAAGAAT
TATTGGAATTAGATAAATGGGCAAGTTTGTGGAATTGGTTTAACATAACAAATTGGCTGTGGTATATAAA
ATTATTCATAATGATAGTAGGAGGCTTGGTAGGTTTAAGAATAGTTTTTGCTGTACTTTCTATAGTGAAT
AGAGTTAGGCAGGGATATTCACCATTATCGTTTCAGACCCACCTCCCAACCCCGAGGGGACCCAGAGAGG
GCCTATTTCCCATGATTCCTTCATATTTGCATATACGATACAAGGCTGTTAGAGAGATAATTAGAATTAA
TTTGACTGTAAACACAAAGATATTAGTACAAAATACGTGACGTAGAAAGTAATAATTTCTTGGGTAGTTT
GCAGTTTTAAAATTATGTTTTAAAATGGACTATCATATGCTTACCGTAACTTGAAAGTATTTCGATTTCT
TGGCTTTATATATCTTGTGGAAAGGACGAAACACCGGTCCTTGTAGGATAGCAATGGTTTTAGAGCTAGA
AATAGCAAGTTAAAATAAGGCTAGTCCGTTATCAACTTGAAAAAGTGGCACCGAGTCGGTGCTTTTTTAA
GCTTGGCGTAACTAGATCTTGAGACAAATGGCAGTATTCATCCACAATTTTAAAAGAAAAGGGGGGATTG
GGGGGTACAGTGCAGGGGAAAGAATAGTAGACATAATAGCAACAGACATACAAACTAAAGAATTACAAAA
ACAAATTACAAAAATTCAAAATTTTCGGGTTTATTACAGGGACAGCAGAGATCCACTTTGGCGCCGGCTC
GAGGGGG
