>Addgene plasmid #76852 | TTN gRNA (BRDN0001148405) | depositor partial sequence | sequence record 144312 | Target Sequence
GTCCTTGTAGGATAGCAATG
