>Addgene plasmid #76852 | TTN gRNA (BRDN0001148405) | addgene partial sequence | sequence record 186631 | hU6-F
TAGAAAGTAATAATTTCTTGGGTAGTTTGCAGTTTTAAAATTATGTTTTAAAATGGACTATCATATGCTT
ACCGTAACTTGAAAGTATTTCGATTTCTTGGCTTTATATATCTTGTGGAAAGGACGAAACACCGGTCCTT
GTAGGATAGCAATGGTTTTAGAGCTAGAAATAGCAAGTTAAAATAAGGCTAGTCCGTTATCAACTTGAAA
AAGTGGCACCGAGTCGGTGCTTTTTTAAGCTTGGCGTAACTAGATCTTGAGACAAATGGCAGTATTCATC
CACAATTTTAAAAGAAAAGGGGGGATTGGGGGGTACAGTGCAGGGGAAAGAATAGTAGACATAATAGCAA
CAGACATACAAACTAAAGAATTACAAAAACAAATTACAAAAATTCAAAATTTTCGGGTTTATTACAGGGA
CAGCAGAGATCCACTTTGGCGCCGGCTCGAGGGGGCCCGGGTGCAAAGATGGATAAAGTTTTAAACAGAG
AGGAATCTTTGCAGCTAATGGACCTTCTAGGTCTTGAAAGGAGTGGGAATTGGCTCCGGTGCCCGTCAGT
GGGCAGAGCG
